>Addgene plasmid #65866 | pDONR221_SRM1_3UTR | addgene partial sequence | sequence record 116953 | M13-F20 5'-TGTAAAACGACGGCCAGT-3'
ATTTTGACTGATAGTGACCTGTTCGTTGCAACAAATTGATGAGCAATGCTTTTTTATAATGCCAACTTTG
TACAAAAAAGCAGGCTTCGCCCAGGCGCCACCACTGATGCCACCCAGGACCTCGGACCTTGGAGCCTGCG
GGGTGCCTCGGCCCCTCCAGCCCCGGGCCGGACCTCCTGCTGGCTCTCGCCCACCAACCAAGTGTTACAA
GCCCCAGAATGCTGCCCGGCCTGCCCTGCTGGGCGGACTGTCTGTGTGTCTGTCTCTCTGGCGTTCCACC
TCCAAGCCTATACCAGCTGTGTACAGCGCCATCTCTCTGCCTTCTGTTGCCCCTCACTCACCAAACACG
