[The description below was written by a language model from this plasmid's Addgene catalogue record.]
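Description:
pDONR221_SRM1_3UTR is a Gateway entry clone built on a pDONR221 backbone (Life Technologies) that the depositing lab modified; the record does not say what the modifications were. The backbone is listed as about 2.55 kb without insert. The plasmid is propagated in standard E. coli cloning strains under kanamycin selection, and its copy number is recorded as unknown. No feature table accompanies the entry, so the origin of replication and the exact arrangement of recombination sites are not documented here. An insert introduced into a pDONR vector by Gateway cloning would normally end up flanked by attL sites, having replaced the donor vector's counter-selection cassette.

The payload is a 273 bp fragment corresponding to the 3' untranslated region of human SRM1, amplified from human cell line cDNA with primers carrying partial att site extensions and then recombined into the donor vector. A T7 promoter is listed for the insert, which would allow in vitro transcription of the UTR sequence. M13 forward and reverse priming sites flank the insert for sequence verification. There is no coding sequence, tag or reporter recorded.

The stated purpose is to carry the 3' UTR of SRM1, which is described as a target of the RNA-binding protein RBPMS. As an entry clone, the plasmid serves mainly as a shuttle. The UTR can be moved by LR recombination into compatible destination vectors, for example for studying how RBPMS binding affects the transcript, although the record does not specify the downstream assays.
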