Addgene plasmid #65866: pDONR221_SRM1_3UTR
Purpose: Carries 3' UTR of SRM1, an RBPMS target
Depositing lab: Thomas Tuschl. Depositing organization: Rockefeller University.
Backbone
  Vector backbone: pDONR221
  Backbone manufacturer: Life Technologies, modified by the Tuschl lab
  Backbone size w/o insert (bp): 2550
Growth in bacteria
  Bacterial resistance: Kanamycin, 50 μg/mL
  Growth temperature: 37°C
  Growth strain: Top10
  Copy number: Unknown
Gene/Insert
  Gene/Insert name: SRM1
  Species: H. sapiens (human)
  Insert size (bp): 273
  Promoter: T7
  Cloning method: Gateway Cloning
  Sequencing primers: 5′ M13 Forward; 3′ M13 Reverse
Terms and licenses: Academic/Nonprofit Terms; Industry Terms: Not Available to Industry
Depositor comments: Primers used to amplify 3' UTR from human cDNA (HCC1964 cDNA): SRM1 forward: AAA AAG CAG GCT TCG CCC AGG CGC CAC CAC T SRM1 reverse: AGA AAG CTG GGT GGC TAT AAA TAC ACG TGT T
How to cite: pDONR221_SRM1_3UTR was a gift from Thomas Tuschl (Addgene plasmid # 65866 ; http://n2t.net/addgene:65866 ; RRID:Addgene_65866)
